>Addgene plasmid #136898 | pRRL-GFPAdGO-PGK-Neo | addgene full sequence | sequence record 271407 | Addgene NGS Result
TTAATGTAGTCTTATGCAATACTCTTGTAGTCTTGCAACATGGTAACGATGAGTTAGCAACATGCCTTAC
AAGGAGAGAAAAAGCACCGTGCATGCCGATTGGTGGAAGTAAGGTGGTACGATCGTGCCTTATTAGGAAG
GCAACAGACGGGTCTGACATGGATTGGACGAACCACTGAATTGCCGCATTGCAGAGATATTGTATTTAAG
TGCCTAGCTCGATACATAAACGGGTCTCTCTGGTTAGACCAGATCTGAGCCTGGGAGCTCTCTGGCTAAC
TAGGGAACCCACTGCTTAAGCCTCAATAAAGCTTGCCTTGAGTGCTTCAAGTAGTGTGTGCCCGTCTGTT
GTGTGACTCTGGTAACTAGAGATCCCTCAGACCCTTTTAGTCAGTGTGGAAAATCTCTAGCAGTGGCGCC
CGAACAGGGACTTGAAAGCGAAAGGGAAACCAGAGGAGCTCTCTCGACGCAGGACTCGGCTTGCTGAAGC
GCGCACGGCAAGAGGCGAGGGGCGGCGACTGGTGAGTACGCCAAAAATTTTGACTAGCGGAGGCTAGAAG
GAGAGAGATGGGTGCGAGAGCGTCAGTATTAAGCGGGGGAGAATTAGATCGCGATGGGAAAAAATTCGGT
TAAGGCCAGGGGGAAAGAAAAAATATAAATTAAAACATATAGTATGGGCAAGCAGGGAGCTAGAACGATT
CGCAGTTAATCCTGGCCTGTTAGAAACATCAGAAGGCTGTAGACAAATACTGGGACAGCTACAACCATCC
CTTCAGACAGGATCAGAAGAACTTAGATCATTATATAATACAGTAGCAACCCTCTATTGTGTGCATCAAA
GGATAGAGATAAAAGACACCAAGGAAGCTTTAGACAAGATAGAGGAAGAGCAAAACAAAAGTAAGACCAC
CGCACAGCAAGCGGCCGCTGATCTTCAGACCTGGAGGAGGAGATATGAGGGACAATTGGAGAAGTGAATT
ATATAAATATAAAGTAGTAAAAATTGAACCATTAGGAGTAGCACCCACCAAGGCAAAGAGAAGAGTGGTG
CAGAGAGAAAAAAGAGCAGTGGGAATAGGAGCTTTGTTCCTTGGGTTCTTGGGAGCAGCAGGAAGCACTA
TGGGCGCAGCGTCAATGACGCTGACGGTACAGGCCAGACAATTATTGTCTGGTATAGTGCAGCAGCAGAA
CAATTTGCTGAGGGCTATTGAGGCGCAACAGCATCTGTTGCAACTCACAGTCTGGGGCATCAAGCAGCTC
CAGGCAAGAATCCTGGCTGTGGAAAGATACCTAAAGGATCAACAGCTCCTGGGGATTTGGGGTTGCTCTG
GAAAACTCATTTGCACCACTGCTGTGCCTTGGAATGCTAGTTGGAGTAATAAATCTCTGGAACAGATTTG
GAATCACACGACCTGGATGGAGTGGGACAGAGAAATTAACAATTACACAAGCTTAATACACTCCTTAATT
GAAGAATCGCAAAACCAGCAAGAAAAGAATGAACAAGAATTATTGGAATTAGATAAATGGGCAAGTTTGT
GGAATTGGTTTAACATAACAAATTGGCTGTGGTATATAAAATTATTCATAATGATAGTAGGAGGCTTGGT
AGGTTTAAGAATAGTTTTTGCTGTACTTTCTATAGTGAATAGAGTTAGGCAGGGATATTCACCATTATCG
TTTCAGACCCACCTCCCAACCCCGAGGGGACCCGACAGGCCCGAAGGAATAGAAGAAGAAGGTGGAGAGA
GAGACAGAGACAGATCCATTCGATTAGTGAACGGATCTCGACGGTATCGGTTAACTTTTAAAAGAAAAGG
GGGGATTGGGGGGTACAGTGCAGGGGAAAGAATAGTAGACATAATAGCAACAGACATACAAACTAAAGAA
TTACAAAAACAAATTACAAAAATTCAAAATTTTATCGATCACGAGACTAGCCTCGATCGAGCTAGCTGCA
GTAACGCCATTTTGCAAGGCATGGAAAAATACCAAACCAAGAATAGAGAAGTTCAGATCAAGGGCGGGTA
CATGAAAATAGCTAACGTTGGGCCAAACAGGATATCTGCGGTGAGCAGTTTCGGCCCCGGCCCGGGGCCA
AGAACAGATGGTCACCGCAGTTTCGGCCCCGGCCCGAGGCCAAGAACAGATGGTCCCCAGATATGGCCCA
ACCCTCAGCAGTTTCTTAAGACCCATCAGATGTTTCCAGGCTCCCCCAAGGACCTGAAATGACCCTGCGC
CTTATTTGAATTAACCAATCAGCCTGCTTCTCGCTTCTGTTCGCGCGCTTCTGCTTCCCGAGCTCTATAA
AAGAGCTCACAACCCCTCACTCGGCGCGCCAGTCCTCCGACAGAATTCAGCATGCCAAAGAAGAAACGGA
AAGTAGGCGGCTCCCCCAAGAAGAAGCGGAAGGTGGATTGACCCAGGCCAGGGCTGGGCAAGGGCGAAGA
GCTGTTCACCGGGGTGGTGCCCATCCTGGTCGAGCTGGACGGCGACGTAAACGGCCACAAGTTCAGCGTG
TCCGGCGAGGGCGAGGGCGATGCCACCTACGGCAAGCTGACCCTGAAGTTCATCTGCACCACCGGCAAGC
TGCCCGTGCCCTGGCCCACCCTCGTGACCACCCTGACCTACGGCGTGCAGTGCTTCAGCCGCTACCCCGA
CCACATGAAGCAGCACGACTTCTTCAAGTCCGCCATGCCCGAAGGCTACGTCCAGGAGCGCACCATCTTC
TTCAAGGACGACGGCAACTACAAGACCCGCGCCGAGGTGAAGTTCGAGGGCGACACCCTGGTGAACCGCA
TCGAGCTGAAGGGCATCGACTTCAAGGAGGACGGCAACATCCTGGGGCACAAGCTGGAGTACAACTACAA
CAGCCACAACGTCTATATCATGGCCGACAAGCAGAAGAACGGCATCAAGGTGAACTTCAAGATCCGCCAC
AACATCGAGGACGGCAGCGTGCAGCTCGCCGACCACTACCAGCAGAACACCCCCATCGGCGACGGCCCCG
TGCTGCTGCCCGACAACCACTACCTGAGCACCCAGTCCGCCCTGAGCAAAGACCCCAACGAGAAGCGCGA
TCACATGGTCCTGCTGGAGTTCGTGACCGCCGCCGGGATCACTCTCGGCATGGACGAGCTGTACAAGTAA
TGACGTATGCATGCAATTGACGCGTAATTCTACCGGGTAGGGGAGGCGCTTTTCCCAAGGCAGTCTGGAG
CATGCGCTTTAGCAGCCCCGCTGGGCACTTGGCGCTACACAAGTGGCCTCTGGCCTCGCACACATTCCAC
ATCCACCGGTAGGCGCCAACCGGCTCCGTTCTTTGGTGGCCCCTTCGCGCCACCTTCTACTCCTCCCCTA
GTCAGGAAGTTCCCCCCCGCCCCGCAGCTCGCGTCGTGCAGGACGTGACAAATGGAAGTAGCACGTCTCA
CTAGTCTCGTGCAGATGGACAGCACCGCTGAGCAATGGAAGCGGGTAGGCCTTTGGGGCAGCGGCCAATA
GCAGCTTTGCTCCTTCGCTTTCTGGGCTCAGAGGCTGGGAAGGGGTGGGTCCGGGGGCGGGCTCAGGGGC
GGGCTCAGGGGCGGGGCGGGCGCCCGAAGGTCCTCCGGAGGCCCGGCATTCTGCACGCTTCAAAAGCGCA
CGTCTGCCGCGCTGTTCTCCTCTTCCTCATCTCCGGGCCTTTCGACCTGCAGCCAATATGGGATCGGCCA
TTGAACAAGATGGATTGCACGCAGGTTCTCCGGCCGCTTGGGTGGAGAGGCTATTCGGCTATGACTGGGC
ACAACAGACAATCGGCTGCTCTGATGCCGCCGTGTTCCGGCTGTCAGCGCAGGGGCGCCCGGTTCTTTTT
GTCAAGACCGACCTGTCCGGTGCCCTGAATGAACTGCAGGACGAGGCAGCGCGGCTATCGTGGCTGGCCA
CGACGGGCGTTCCTTGCGCAGCTGTGCTCGACGTTGTCACTGAAGCGGGAAGGGACTGGCTGCTATTGGG
CGAAGTGCCGGGGCAGGATCTCCTGTCATCTCACCTTGCTCCTGCCGAGAAAGTATCCATCATGGCTGAT
GCAATGCGGCGGCTGCATACGCTTGATCCGGCTACCTGCCCATTCGACCACCAAGCGAAACATCGCATCG
AGCGAGCACGTACTCGGATGGAAGCCGGTCTTGTCGATCAGGATGATCTGGACGAAGAGCATCAGGGGCT
CGCGCCAGCCGAACTGTTCGCCAGGCTCAAGGCGCGCATGCCCGACGGCGAGGATCTCGTCGTGACCCAT
GGCGATGCCTGCTTGCCGAATATCATGGTGGAAAATGGCCGCTTTTCTGGATTCATCGACTGTGGCCGGC
TGGGTGTGGCGGACCGCTATCAGGACATAGCGTTGGCTACCCGTGATATTGCTGAAGAGCTTGGCGGCGA
ATGGGCTGACCGCTTCCTCGTGCTTTACGGTATCGCCGCTCCCGATTCGCAGCGCATCGCCTTCTATCGC
CTTCTTGACGAGTTCTTCTGAGGGGATCCGTCGACTTCGAAACGCGTCTGGAACAATCAACCTCTGGATT
ACAAAATTTGTGAAAGATTGACTGGTATTCTTAACTATGTTGCTCCTTTTACGCTATGTGGATACGCTGC
TTTAATGCCTTTGTATCATGCTATTGCTTCCCGTATGGCTTTCATTTTCTCCTCCTTGTATAAATCCTGG
TTGCTGTCTCTTTATGAGGAGTTGTGGCCCGTTGTCAGGCAACGTGGCGTGGTGTGCACTGTGTTTGCTG
ACGCAACCCCCACTGGTTGGGGCATTGCCACCACCTGTCAGCTCCTTTCCGGGACTTTCGCTTTCCCCCT
CCCTATTGCCACGGCGGAACTCATCGCCGCCTGCCTTGCCCGCTGCTGGACAGGGGCTCGGCTGTTGGGC
ACTGACAATTCCGTGGTGTTGTCGGGGAAGCTGACGTCCTTTCCATGGCTGCTCGCCTGTGTTGCCACCT
GGATTCTGCGCGGGACGTCCTTCTGCTACGTCCCTTCGGCCCTCAATCCAGCGGACCTTCCTTCCCGCGG
CCTGCTGCCGGCTCTGCGGCCTCTTCCGCGTCTTCGCCTTCGCCCTCAGACGAGTCGGATCTCCCTTTGG
GCCGCCTCCCCGCCTGGAATTAATTCTGCAGTCGAGACCTAGAAAAACATGGAGCAATCACAAGTAGCAA
TACAGCAGCTACCAATGCTGATTGTGCCTGGCTAGAAGCACAAGAGGAGGAGGAGGTGGGTTTTCCAGTC
ACACCTCAGGTACCTTTAAGACCAATGACTTACAAGGCAGCTGTAGATCTTAGCCACTTTTTAAAAGAAA
AGGGGGGACTGGAAGGGCTAATTCACTCCCAACGAAGACAAGATCTGCTTTTTGCTTGTACTGGGTCTCT
CTGGTTAGACCAGATCTGAGCCTGGGAGCTCTCTGGCTAACTAGGGAACCCACTGCTTAAGCCTCAATAA
AGCTTGCCTTGAGTGCTTCAAGTAGTGTGTGCCCGTCTGTTGTGTGACTCTGGTAACTAGAGATCCCTCA
GACCCTTTTAGTCAGTGTGGAAAATCTCTAGCAGTAGTAGTTCATGTCATCTTATTATTCAGTATTTATA
ACTTGCAAAGAAATGAATATCAGAGAGTGAGAGGAACTTGTTTATTGCAGCTTATAATGGTTACAAATAA
AGCAATAGCATCACAAATTTCACAAATAAAGCATTTTTTTCACTGCATTCTAGTTGTGGTTTGTCCAAAC
TCATCAATGTATCTTATCATGTCTGGCTCTAGCTATCCCGCCCCTAACTCCGCCCATCCCGCCCCTAACT
CCGCCCAGTTCCGCCCATTCTCCGCCCCATGGCTGACTAATTTTTTTTATTTATGCAGAGGCCGAGGCCG
CCTCGGCCTCTGAGCTATTCCAGAAGTAGTGAGGAGGCTTTTTTGGAGGCCTAGGGACGTACCCAATTCG
CCCTATAGTGAGTCGTATTACGCGCGCTCACTGGCCGTCGTTTTACAACGTCGTGACTGGGAAAACCCTG
GCGTTACCCAACTTAATCGCCTTGCAGCACATCCCCCTTTCGCCAGCTGGCGTAATAGCGAAGAGGCCCG
CACCGATCGCCCTTCCCAACAGTTGCGCAGCCTGAATGGCGAATGGG
[124 nt withheld, positions 6138-6261]
C
[91 nt withheld, positions 6263-6353]
A
[49 nt withheld, positions 6355-6403]
CCTTTGACGTTGGAGTCCACGTTCTTT
[37 nt withheld, positions 6431-6467]
ACCCTATCTCGGTCTATTCTTTTGATTTATAAGGGATTTTGCCGATTTCGGCCTATTGGTTAAAAAATGA
GCTGATTTAACAAAAATTTAACGCGAATTTTAACAAAATATTAACGCTTACAATTTAGGTGGCACTTTTC
GGGGAAATGTGCGCGGAACCCCTATTTGTTTATTTTTCTAAATACATTCAAATATGTATCCGCTCATGAG
ACAATAACCCTGATAAATGCTTCAATAATATTGAAAAAGGAAGAGTATGAGTATTCAACATTTCCGTGTC
GCCCTTATTCCCTTTTTTGCGGCATTTTGCCTTCCTGTTTTTGCTCACCCAGAAACGCTGGTGAAAGTAA
AAGATGCTGAAGATCAGTTGGGTGCACGAGTGGGTTACATCGAACTGGATCTCAACAGCGGTAAGATCCT
TGAGAGTTTTCGCCCCGAAGAACGTTTTCCAATGATGAGCACTTTTAAAGTTCTGCTATGTGGCGCGGTA
TTATCCCGTATTGACGCCGGGCAAGAGCAACTCGGTCGCCGCATACACTATTCTCAGAATGACTTGGTTG
AGTACTCACCAGTCACAGAAAAGCATCTTACGGATGGCATGACAGTAAGAGAATTATGCAGTGCTGCCAT
AACCATGAGTGATAACACTGCGGCCAACTTACTTCTGACAACGATCGGAGGACCGAAGGAGCTAACCGCT
TTTTTGCACAACATGGGGGATCATGTAACTCGCCTTGATCGTTGGGAACCGGAGCTGAATGAAGCCATAC
CAAACGACGAGCGTGACACCACGATGCCTGTAGCAATGGCAACAACGTTGCGCAAACTATTAACTGGCGA
ACTACTTACTCTAGCTTCCCGGCAACAATTAATAGACTGGATGGAGGCGGATAAAGTTGCAGGACCACTT
CTGCGCTCGGCCCTTCCGGCTGGCTGGTTTATTGCTGATAAATCTGGAGCCGGTGAGCGTGGGTCTCGCG
GTATCATTGCAGCACTGGGGCCAGATGGTAAGCCCTCCCGTATCGTAGTTATCTACACGACGGGGAGTCA
GGCAACTATGGATGAACGAAATAGACAGATCGCTGAGATAGGTGCCTCACTGATTAAGCATTGGTAACTG
TCAGACCAAGTTTACTCATATATACTTTAGATTGATTTAAAACTTCATTTTTAATTTAAAAGGATCTAGG
TGAAGATCCTTTTTGATAATCTCATGACCAAAATCCCTTAACGTGAGTTTTCGTTCCACTGAGCGTCAGA
CCCCGTAGAAAAGATCAAAGGATCTTCTTGAGATCCTTTTTTTCTGCGCGTAATCTGCTGCTTGCAAACA
AAAAAACCACCGCTACCAGCGGTGGTTTGTTTGCCGGATCAAGAGCTACCAACTCTTTTTCCGAAGGTAA
CTGGCTTCAGCAGAGCGCAGATACCAAATACTGTTCTTCTAGTGTAGCCGTAGTTAGGCCACCACTTCAA
GAACTCTGTAGCACCGCCTACATACCTCGCTCTGCTAATCCTGTTACCAGTGGCTGCTGCCAGTGGCGAT
AAGTCGTGTCTTACCGGGTTGGACTCAAGACGATAGTTACCGGATAAGGCGCAGCGGTCGGGCTGAACGG
GGGGTTCGTGCACACAGCCCAGCTTGGAGCGAACGACCTACACCGAACTGAGATACCTACAGCGTGAGCT
ATGAGAAAGCGCCACGCTTCCCGAAGGGAGAAAGGCGGACAGGTATCCGGTAAGCGGCAGGGTCGGAACA
GGAGAGCGCACGAGGGAGCTTCCAGGGGGAAACGCCTGGTATCTTTATAGTCCTGTCGGGTTTCGCCACC
TCTGACTTGAGCGTCGATTTTTGTGATGCTCGTCAGGGGGGCGGAGCCTATGGAAAAACGCCAGCAACGC
GGCCTTTTTACGGTTCCTGGCCTTTTGCTGGCCTTTTGCTCACATGTTCTTTCCTGCGTTATCCCCTGAT
TCTGTGGATAACCGTATTACCGCCTTTGAGTGAGCTGATACCGCTCGCCGCAGCCGAACGACCGAGCGCA
GCGAGTCAGTGAGCGAGGAAGCGGAAGAGCGCCCAATACGCAAACCGCCTCTCCCCGCGCGTTGGCCGAT
TCATTAATGCAGCTGGCACGACAGGTTTCCCGACTGGAAAGCGGGCAGTGAGCGCAACGCAATTAATGTG
AGTTAGCTCACTCATTAGGCACCCCAGGCTTTACACTTTATGCTTCCGGCTCGTATGTTGTGTGGAATTG
TGAGCGGATAACAATTTCACACAGGAAACAGCTATGACCATGATTACGCCAAGCGCGCAATTAACCCTCA
CTAAAGGGAACAAAAGCTGGAGCTGCAAGC
Features (pLannotate 1.2.2; 27 found; start..end, strand, type, name):
      5..231     +  promoter       RSV promoter: Rous sarcoma virus enhancer/promoter
    232..412     +  LTR            5' LTR (truncated): truncated 5' long terminal repeat (LTR) from HIV-1
    459..584     +  misc_feature   HIV-1 Ψ: packaging signal of human immunodeficiency virus type 1
    568..931     +  CDS            HIV-1 gag (fragment): gag protein from human immunodeficiency virus 1; gag
   1077..1310    +  misc_feature   RRE: The Rev response element (RRE) of HIV-1 allows for Rev-dependent mRNA export from the nucleus to the cytoplasm.
   1687..1787    +  CDS            Rev (fragment): human immunodeficiency virus 1 (HIV-1) Rev protein; rev; enhances nuclear export of unspliced and incompletely spliced viral mRNAs
   1806..1923    +  misc_feature   cPPT/CTS: central polypurine tract and central termination sequence of HIV-1
   1961..2354    +  promoter       SFFV promoter: spleen focus-forming virus long terminal repeat (LTR) promoter
   2438..3150    +  CDS            EGFP (fragment): the original enhanced GFP (Yang et al., 1996) mammalian codon-optimized
   3185..3684    +  promoter       PGK promoter: mouse phosphoglycerate kinase 1 promoter
   3698..4501    +  CDS            NeoR/KanR: aminoglycoside phosphotransferase from Tn5; aph(3')-II (or nptII); confers resistance to neomycin, kanamycin, and G418 (Geneticin®)
   4535..5123    +  misc_feature   WPRE: woodchuck hepatitis virus posttranscriptional regulatory element
   5140..5328    +  CDS            nef (fragment): NEF_HV1Z2 - Experimental evidence at protein level: Swiss-Prot protein existence level 1. Extracellular Nef protein targets CD4(+) T-lymphocytes for apoptosis by interacting with CXCR4 surface receptors. From Human immunodeficiency virus type 1 group M subtype D (isolate Z2/CDC-Z34) (HIV-1).
   5330..5563    +  LTR            3' LTR (ΔU3): self-inactivating 3' long terminal repeat (LTR) from HIV-1
   5635..5756    +  polyA_signal   SV40 poly(A) signal: SV40 polyadenylation signal
   5796..5931    +  rep_origin     SV40 ori: SV40 origin of replication
   5952..5970    -  promoter       T7 promoter: promoter for bacteriophage T7 RNA polymerase
   5978..6133    +  CDS            lacZα (fragment): LacZα fragment of β-galactosidase; lacZ fragment
   6138..6566    +  rep_origin     f1 ori (sequence partly withheld): f1 bacteriophage origin of replication; arrow indicates direction of (+) strand synthesis
   6619..6723    +  promoter       AmpR promoter: bla
   6724..7584    +  CDS            AmpR: β-lactamase; bla; confers resistance to ampicillin, carbenicillin, and related antibiotics
   7755..8343    +  rep_origin     ori: high-copy-number ColE1/pMB1/pBR322/pUC origin of replication
   8526..8618    +  CDS            lacI (fragment): lac repressor; lacI; The lac repressor binds to the lac operator to inhibit transcription in E. coli. This inhibition can be relieved by adding lactose or isopropyl-β-D-thiogalactopyranoside (IPTG).
   8631..8652    +  protein_bind   CAP binding site: CAP binding activates transcription in the presence of cAMP. E. coli catabolite activator protein
   8667..8697    +  promoter       lac promoter: promoter for the E. coli lac operon
   8705..8721    +  protein_bind   lac operator: The lac repressor binds to the lac operator to inhibit transcription in E. coli. This inhibition can be relieved by adding lactose or isopropyl-β-D-thiogalactopyranoside (IPTG). lac repressor encoded by lacI
   8766..8784    +  promoter       T3 promoter: promoter for bacteriophage T3 RNA polymerase
