[The description below was written by a language model from this plasmid's Addgene catalogue record and pLannotate feature annotations shown in this document.]
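Description:
pRRL-GFPAdGO-PGK-Neo is a third-generation, self-inactivating HIV-1 lentiviral transfer vector on the pRRL backbone, designed to install a base-editing-activatable GFP reporter in mammalian cells. In bacteria it is maintained through a high-copy ColE1/pUC-type origin with ampicillin resistance (AmpR), and the backbone also carries an f1 origin, an SV40 origin and residual lac/T7/T3 cloning-vector elements. Viral genomic RNA is driven by an RSV promoter fused to a truncated 5' LTR. The packaged region contains the Ψ packaging signal with a gag fragment, the RRE for Rev-dependent nuclear export, the cPPT/CTS, a WPRE to boost transcript expression, and a ΔU3 3' LTR that inactivates LTR promoter activity after integration. An SV40 polyadenylation signal follows the 3' LTR.

The payload comprises two expression units. An SFFV promoter drives the synthetic GFPAdGO insert, an EGFP-derived coding sequence with an N-terminal 2xNLS tag. It carries a recorded TGG>TGA change, which converts a tryptophan codon into a premature stop, so no functional fluorescent protein should be made from the unedited reporter. The name and stated purpose suggest that an A-to-G change made by an adenine base editor with a suitable guide RNA restores the TGG codon and switches on nuclear GFP, although the record does not spell out the editor type or the position of the mutation. Downstream, a mouse PGK promoter drives NeoR, allowing G418 selection of transduced cells independently of reporter status. The construct is used to generate stable reporter lines in which GFP gain identifies, quantifies or enriches cells with active base editing.
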