Addgene plasmid #136898: pRRL-GFPAdGO-PGK-Neo
Purpose: Lentivirus for base editing activatable GFP expression in mammalian cells
Depositing lab: Lukas Dow. Depositing organization: Cornell University. Publication: GO: a functional reporter system to identify and enrich base editing activity. Katti A, Foronda M, Zimmerman J, Diaz B, Zafra MP, Goswami S, Dow LE. Nucleic Acids Res. 2020 Feb 29. pii: 5766653. doi: 10.1093/nar/gkaa124. PubMed 32112097.
Backbone
  Vector backbone: pRRL
  Vector type: Lentiviral
  Selectable markers: Neomycin (select with G418)
Growth in bacteria
  Bacterial resistance: Ampicillin, 100 μg/mL
  Growth temperature: 30°C
  Growth strain: NEB Stable
  Copy number: High Copy
Gene/Insert
  Gene/Insert name: GFPAdGO
  Species: Synthetic
  Mutation: TGG>TGA
  Promoter: SFFV
  Tag / fusion protein: 2xNLS (N terminal on insert)
  Cloning method: Gibson Cloning
Terms and licenses: Academic/Nonprofit Terms; Industry Terms: Not Available to Industry
How to cite: pRRL-GFPAdGO-PGK-Neo was a gift from Lukas Dow (Addgene plasmid # 136898 ; http://n2t.net/addgene:136898 ; RRID:Addgene_136898)
